>Addgene plasmid #238290 | mscv_EGFP-IRES-NUP98-KDM5A-KS | addgene full sequence | sequence record 474523 | Addgene NGS Result
GCAATTCCGCCCCTCTCCCTCCCCCCCCCCTAACGTTACTGGCCGAAGCCGCTTGGAATAAGGCCGGTGT
GCGTTTGTCTATATGTTATTTTCCACCATATTGCCGTCTTTTGGCAATGTGAGGGCCCGGAAACCTGGCC
CTGTCTTCTTGACGAGCATTCCTAGGGGTCTTTCCCCTCTCGCCAAAGGAATGCAAGGTCTGTTGAATGT
CGTGAAGGAAGCAGTTCCTCTGGAAGCTTCTTGAAGACAAACAACGTCTGTAGCGACCCTTTGCAGGCAG
CGGAACCCCCCACCTGGCGACAGGTGCCTCTGCGGCCAAAAGCCACGTGTATAAGATACACCTGCAAAGG
CGGCACAACCCCAGTGCCACGTTGTGAGTTGGATAGTTGTGGAAAGAGTCAAATGGCTCTCCTCAAGCGT
ATTCAACAAGGGGCTGAAGGATGCCCAGAAGGTACCCCATTGTATGGGATCTGATCTGGGGCCTCGGTGC
ACATGCTTTACATGTGTTTAGTCGAGGTTAAAAAAACGTCTAGGCCCCCCGAACCACGGGGACGTGGTTT
TCCTTTGAAAAACACGATGATAAGCTTACCGGTGCCACCATGTTTAACAAATCATTTGGAACACCCTTTG
GGGGTGGCACAGGTGGCTTTGGCACAACTTCAACATTTGGACAGAATACTGGCTTTGGCACTACTAGTGG
AGGGGCATTTGGAACATCTGCATTTGGTTCTAGCAACAATACTGGAGGCCTCTTTGGAAATTCACAGACT
AAACCAGGAGGATTGTTTGGAACCAGTTCATTTAGCCAGCCAGCTACCTCCACAAGCACTGGCTTTGGGT
TTGGTACGTCAACAGGAACAGCAAATACCTTGTTTGGAACTGCAAGCACAGGGACCAGTCTCTTCTCATC
CCAAAACAATGCCTTTGCACAAAATAAACCAACTGGCTTTGGCAATTTTGGAACCAGTACTAGCAGTGGA
GGACTCTTTGGAACCACAAATACCACCTCTAATCCTTTTGGCAGCACATCTGGCTCCCTCTTTGGGCCAA
GTAGTTTTACAGCTGCTCCTACTGGGACTACTATTAAATTTAACCCTCCAACTGGTACAGATACTATGGT
CAAAGCTGGAGTTAGCACTAACATAAGTACCAAGCACCAGTGTATTACTGCTATGAAAGAATATGAAAGC
AAGTCACTAGAGGAACTTCGTTTAGAGGATTATCAGGCTAACAGGAAGGGCCCACAGAACCAGGTGGGAG
CAGGTACCACAACTGGCTTGTTTGGGTCTTCTCCAGCCACTTCCAGCGCAACAGGACTCTTCAGCTCCTC
CACCACTAATTCAGGCTTTGCATATGGTCAGAACAAAACTGCCTTTGGAACTAGTACAACTGGATTTGGA
ACAAATCCAGGTGGTCTCTTTGGCCAACAGAATCAGCAGACTACCAGCCTCTTCAGCAAACCATTTGGCC
AGGCTACAACCACCCAGAACACTGGCTTTTCCTTTGGTAATACCAGCACCATAGGACAGCCAAGCACCAA
CACCATGGGATTATTTGGAGTAACCCAAGCCTCACAGCCTGGAGGTCTTTTTGGGACAGCTACAAACACC
AGCACTGGGACAGCATTTGGAACAGGAACAGGTCTCTTTGGGCAGACCAATACTGGATTTGGTGCTGTTG
GTTCGACCCTGTTTGGCAATAACAAGCTTACTACATTTGGAAGCAGCACAACCAGTGCACCTTCATTTGG
TACAACCAGTGGCGGGCTCTTTGGTTTTGGCACAAATACCAGTGGGAATAGTATTTTTGGAAGTAAACCA
GCACCTGGGACTCTTGGAACTGGGCTTGGTGCAGGATTTGGAACAGCTCTTGGTGCTGGACAGGCATCTT
TGTTTGGGAACAACCAACCTAAGATTGGAGGGCCTCTTGGTACAGGAGCCTTTGGGGCCCCTGGATTTAA
TACTACGACAGCCACTTTGGGCTTTGGAGCCCCCCAGGCCCCAGTAGCTTTGACAGATCCAAATGCTTCT
GCTGCCCAGCAGGCTGTTCTCCAGCAGCACATCAATAGTCTAACATACTCACCTTTTGGAGACTCTCCTC
TCTTCCGGAATCCGATGTCAGACCCTAAGAAGAAGGAAGAGGATGACAGCATGGAAGAGAAACCACTAAA
AGTGAAAGGAAAGGACTCTTCAGAGAAGAAACGGAAACGGAAGCTAGAAAAGGTAGAGCAACTTTTTGGA
GAAGGAAAACAGAAGTCCAAGGAGTTAAAGAAAATGGACAAACCTAGAAAGAAGAAATTAAAATTAGGTG
CAGACAAATCAAAGGAGCTGAATAAACTGGCCAAGAAACTAGCAAAAGAAGAAGAGAGAAAGAAAAAGAA
GGAGAAGGCTGCTGCAGCCAAAGTTGAACTTGTGAAAGAGAGCACTGAAAAGAAAAGAGAGAAAAAGGTG
CTGGACATCCCCTCAAAGTATGACTGGTCAGGAGCAGAGGAGTCTGATGATGAGAATGCTGTGTGCGCAG
CACAGAACTGCCAAAGGCCCTGCAAGGACAAGGTAGACTGGGTACAATGTGATGGTGGCTGTGATGAGTG
GTTTCATCAAGTTTGTGTGGGTGTATCTCCAGAAATGGCTGAAAATGAAGATTACATCTGTATAAACTGT
GCAAAGAAGCAGGGGCCAGTTAGCCCAGGTCCAGCACCACCTCCTTCCTTCATAATGAGCTACAAACTAC
CAATGGAGGATCTTAAAGAGACCAGTATGATGATGATGAATAAGTTGGTTCTAGCGCAGTTCTTCTTCTC
CTGTCTATGAAATTCGCCAGCACAGTGCTCGAGCACGGACATCGACCTGCAGCCAAGCTTATCGATAAAA
TAAAAGATTTTATTTAGTCTCCAGAAAAAGGGGGGAATGAAAGACCCCACCTGTAGGTTTGGCAAGCTAG
CTTAAGTAACGCCATTTTGCAAGGCATGGAAAATACATAACTGAGAATAGAGAAGTTCAGATCAAGGTTA
GGAACAGAGAGACAGCAGAATATGGGCCAAACAGGATATCTGTGGTAAGCAGTTCCTGCCCCGGCTCAGG
GCCAAGAACAGATGGTCCCCAGATGCGGTCCCGCCCTCAGCAGTTTCTAGAGAACCATCAGATGTTTCCA
GGGTGCCCCAAGGACCTGAAATGACCCTGTGCCTTATTTGAACTAACCAATCAGTTCGCTTCTCGCTTCT
GTTCGCGCGCTTCTGCTCCCCGAGCTCAATAAAAGAGCCCACAACCCCTCACTCGGCGCGCCAGTCCTCC
GATAGACTGCGTCGCCCGGGTACCCGTGTATCCAATAAACCCTCTTGCAGTTGCATCCGACTTGTGGTCT
CGCTGTTCCTTGGGAGGGTCTCCTCTGAGTGATTGACTACCCGTCAGCGGGGGTCTTTCATGGGTAACAG
TTTCTTGAAGTTGGAGAACAACATTCTGAGGGTAGGAGTCGAATATTAAGTAATCCTGACTCAATTAGCC
ACTGTTTTGAATCCACATACTCCAATACTCCTGAAATAGTTCATTATGGACAGCGCAGAAAGAGCTGGGG
AGAATTGTGAAATTGTTATCCGCTCACAATTCCACACAACATACGAGCCGGAAGCATAAAGTGTAAAGCC
TGGGGTGCCTAATGAGTGAGCTAACTCACATTAATTGCGTTGCGCTCACTGCCCGCTTTCCAGTCGGGAA
ACCTGTCGTGCCAGCTGCATTAATGAATCGGCCAACGCGCGGGGAGAGGCGGTTTGCGTATTGGGCGCTC
TTCCGCTTCCTCGCTCACTGACTCGCTGCGCTCGGTCGTTCGGCTGCGGCGAGCGGTATCAGCTCACTCA
AAGGCGGTAATACGGTTATCCACAGAATCAGGGGATAACGCAGGAAAGAACATGTGAGCAAAAGGCCAGC
AAAAGGCCAGGAACCGTAAAAAGGCCGCGTTGCTGGCGTTTTTCCATAGGCTCCGCCCCCCTGACGAGCA
TCACAAAAATCGACGCTCAAGTCAGAGGTGGCGAAACCCGACAGGACTATAAAGATACCAGGCGTTTCCC
CCTGGAAGCTCCCTCGTGCGCTCTCCTGTTCCGACCCTGCCGCTTACCGGATACCTGTCCGCCTTTCTCC
CTTCGGGAAGCGTGGCGCTTTCTCATAGCTCACGCTGTAGGTATCTCAGTTCGGTGTAGGTCGTTCGCTC
CAAGCTGGGCTGTGTGCACGAACCCCCCGTTCAGCCCGACCGCTGCGCCTTATCCGGTAACTATCGTCTT
GAGTCCAACCCGGTAAGACACGACTTATCGCCACTGGCAGCAGCCACTGGTAACAGGATTAGCAGAGCGA
GGTATGTAGGCGGTGCTACAGAGTTCTTGAAGTGGTGGCCTAACTACGGCTACACTAGAAGAACAGTATT
TGGTATCTGCGCTCTGCTGAAGCCAGTTACCTTCGGAAAAAGAGTTGGTAGCTCTTGATCCGGCAAACAA
ACCACCGCTGGTAGCGGTGGTTTTTTTGTTTGCAAGCAGCAGATTACGCGCAGAAAAAAAGGATCTCAAG
AAGATCCTTTGATCTTTTCTACGGGGTCTGACGCTCAGTGGAACGAAAACTCACGTTAAGGGATTTTGGT
CATGAGATTATCAAAAAGGATCTTCACCTAGATCCTTTTAAATTAAAAATGAAGTTTTAAATCAATCTAA
AGTATATATGAGTAAACTTGGTCTGACAGTTACCAATGCTTAATCAGTGAGGCACCTATCTCAGCGATCT
GTCTATTTCGTTCATCCATAGTTGCCTGACTCCCCGTCGTGTAGATAACTACGATACGGGAGGGCTTACC
ATCTGGCCCCAGTGCTGCAATGATACCGCGAGACCCACGCTCACCGGCTCCAGATTTATCAGCAATAAAC
CAGCCAGCCGGAAGGGCCGAGCGCAGAAGTGGTCCTGCAACTTTATCCGCCTCCATCCAGTCTATTAATT
GTTGCCGGGAAGCTAGAGTAAGTAGTTCGCCAGTTAATAGTTTGCGCAACGTTGTTGCCATTGCTACAGG
CATCGTGGTGTCACGCTCGTCGTTTGGTATGGCTTCATTCAGCTCCGGTTCCCAACGATCAAGGCGAGTT
ACATGATCCCCCATGTTGTGCAAAAAAGCGGTTAGCTCCTTCGGTCCTCCGATCGTTGTCAGAAGTAAGT
TGGCCGCAGTGTTATCACTCATGGTTATGGCAGCACTGCATAATTCTCTTACTGTCATGCCATCCGTAAG
ATGCTTTTCTGTGACTGGTGAGTACTCAACCAAGTCATTCTGAGAATAGTGTATGCGGCGACCGAGTTGC
TCTTGCCCGGCGTCAATACGGGATAATACCGCGCCACATAGCAGAACTTTAAAAGTGCTCATCATTGGAA
AACGTTCTTCGGGGCGAAAACTCTCAAGGATCTTACCGCTGTTGAGATCCAGTTCGATGTAACCCACTCG
TGCACCCAACTGATCTTCAGCATCTTTTACTTTCACCAGCGTTTCTGGGTGAGCAAAAACAGGAAGGCAA
AATGCCGCAAAAAAGGGAATAAGGGCGACACGGAAATGTTGAATACTCATACTCTTCCTTTTTCAATATT
ATTGAAGCATTTATCAGGGTTATTGTCTCATGAGCGGATACATATTTGAATGTATTTAGAAAAATAAACA
AATAGGGGTTCCGCGCACATTTCCCCGAAAAGTGCCACCTGACGTCTAAGAAACCATTATTATCATGACA
TTAACCTATAAAAATAGGCGTATCACGAGGCCCTTTCGTCTCGCGCGTTTCGGTGATGACGGTGAAAACC
TCTGACACATGCAGCTCCCGGAGACGGTCACAGCTTGTCTGTAAGCGGATGCCGGGAGCAGACAAGCCCG
TCAGGGCGCGTCAGCGGGTGTTGGCGGGTGTCGGGGCTGGCTTAACTATGCGGCATCAGAGCAGATTGTA
CTGAGAGTGCACCATATGCGGTGTGAAATACCGCACAGATGCGTAAGGAGAAAATACCGCATCAGGCGCC
ATTCGCCATTCAGGCTGCGCAACTGTTGGGAAGGGCGATCGGTGCGGGCCTCTTCGCTATTACGCCAGCT
GGCGAAAGGGGGATGTGCTGCAAGGCGATTAAGTTGGGTAACGCCAGGGTTTTCCCAGTCACGACGTTGT
AAAACGACGGCGCAAGGAATGGTGCATGCAAGGAGATGGCGCCCAACAGTCCCCCGGCCACGGGGCCTGC
CACCATACCCACGCCGAAACAAGCGCTCATGAGCCCGAAGTGGCGAGCCCGATCTTCCCCATCGGTGATG
TCGGCGATATAGGCGCCAGCAACCGCACCTGTGGCGCCGGTGATGCCGGCCACGATGCGTCCGGCGTAGA
GGCGATTAGTCCAATTTGTTAAAGACAGGATATCAGTGGTCCAGGCTCTAGTTTTGACTCAACAATATCA
CCAGCTGAAGCCTATAGAGTACGAGCCATAGATAAAATAAAAGATTTTATTTAGTCTCCAGAAAAAGGGG
GGAATGAAAGACCCCACCTGTAGGTTTGGCAAGCTAGCTTAAGTAACGCCATTTTGCAAGGCATGGAAAA
TACATAACTGAGAATAGAGAAGTTCAGATCAAGGTTAGGAACAGAGAGACAGCAGAATATGGGCCAAACA
GGATATCTGTGGTAAGCAGTTCCTGCCCCGGCTCAGGGCCAAGAACAGATGGTCCCCAGATGCGGTCCCG
CCCTCAGCAGTTTCTAGAGAACCATCAGATGTTTCCAGGGTGCCCCAAGGACCTGAAATGACCCTGTGCC
TTATTTGAACTAACCAATCAGTTCGCTTCTCGCTTCTGTTCGCGCGCTTCTGCTCCCCGAGCTCAATAAA
AGAGCCCACAACCCCTCACTCGGCGCGCCAGTCCTCCGATAGACTGCGTCGCCCGGGTACCCGTATTCCC
AATAAAGCCTCTTGCTGTTTGCATCCGAATCGTGGACTCGCTGATCCTTGGGAGGGTCTCCTCAGATTGA
TTGACTGCCCACCTCGGGGGTCTTTCATTTGGAGGTTCCACCGAGATTTGGAGACCCCTGCCCAGGGACC
ACCGACCCCCCCGCCGGGAGGTAAGCTGGCCAGCGGTCGTTTCGTGTCTGTCTCTGTCTTTGTGCGTGTT
TGTGCCGGCATCTAATGTTTGCGCCTGCGTCTGTACTAGTTAGCTAACTAGCTCTGTATCTGGCGGACCC
GTGGTGGAACTGACGAGTTCTGAACACCCGGCCGCAACCCTGGGAGACGTCCCAGGGACTTTGGGGGCCG
TTTTTGTGGCCCGACCTGAGGAAGGGAGTCGATGTGGAATCCGACCCCGTCAGGATATGTGGTTCTGGTA
GGAGACGAGAACCTAAAACAGTTCCCGCCTCCGTCTGAATTTTTGCTTTCGGTTTGGAACCGAAGCCGCG
CGTCTTGTCTGCTGCAGCGCTGCAGCATCGTTCTGTGTTGTCTCTGTCTGACTGTGTTTCTGTATTTGTC
TGAAAATTAGGGCCAGACTGTTACCACTCCCTTAAGTTTGACCTTAGGTCACTGGAAAGATGTCGAGCGG
ATCGCTCACAACCAGTCGGTAGATGTCAAGAAGAGACGTTGGGTTACCTTCTGCTCTGCAGAATGGCCAA
CCTTTAACGTCGGATGGCCGCGAGACGGCACCTTTAACCGAGACCTCATCACCCAGGTTAAGATCAAGGT
CTTTTCACCTGGCCCGCATGGACACCCAGACCAGGTCCCCTACATCGTGACCTGGGAAGCCTTGGCTTTT
GACCCCCCTCCCTGGGTCAAGCCCTTTGTACACCCTAAGCCTCCGCCTCCTCTTCCTCCATCCGCCCCGT
CTCTCCCCCTTGAACCTCCTCGTTCGACCCCGCCTCGATCCTCCCTTTATCCAGCCCTCACTCCTTCTCT
AGGCGCCGGAATTGAAGATCAACGTACGCCACCATGGTGAGCAAGGGCGAGGAGCTGTTCACCGGGGTGG
TGCCCATCCTGGTCGAGCTGGACGGCGACGTAAACGGCCACAAGTTCAGCGTGTCTGGCGAGGGCGAGGG
CGATGCCACCTACGGCAAGCTGACCCTGAAGTTCATCTGCACCACCGGCAAGCTGCCCGTGCCCTGGCCC
ACCCTCGTGACCACCCTGACCTACGGCGTGCAGTGCTTCAGCCGCTACCCCGACCACATGAAGCAGCACG
ACTTCTTCAAGTCCGCCATGCCCGAAGGCTACGTCCAGGAGCGCACCATCTTCTTCAAGGACGACGGCAA
CTACAAGACCCGCGCCGAGGTGAAGTTCGAGGGCGACACCCTGGTGAACCGCATCGAGCTGAAGGGCATC
GACTTCAAGGAGGACGGCAACATCCTGGGGCACAAGCTGGAGTACAACTACAACAGCCACAACGTCTATA
TCATGGCCGACAAGCAGAAGAACGGCATCAAGGCGAACTTCAAGATCCGCCACAACATCGAGGACGGCAG
CGTGCAGCTCGCCGACCACTACCAGCAGAACACCCCCATCGGCGACGGCCCCGTGCTGCTGCCCGACAAC
CACTACCTGAGCACCCAGTCCGCCCTGAGCAAAGACCCCAACGAGAAGCGCGATCACATGGTCCTGCTGG
AGTTCGTGACCGCCGCCGGGATCACTCTCGGCATGGACGAGCTGTACAAGTAATGAGGATCCGCGGCCGC
ACTAGA
Features (pLannotate 1.2.2; 20 found; start..end, strand, type, name):
    121..583     +  misc_feature   IRES: internal ribosome entry site (IRES) of the encephalomyocarditis virus (EMCV)
    600..2141    +  CDS            NUP98 (fragment): NUP98_HUMAN - Also known as ADAR2. Experimental evidence at protein level: Swiss-Prot protein existence level 1. (Microbial infection) Binds HIV-1 capsid-nucleocapsid (HIV-1 CA-NC) complexes and may thereby promote the integration of the virus in the host nucleus (in vitro) (PubMed:23523133). Binding affinity to HIV-1 CA-NC complexes bearing the capsid change ASN-74-ASP is reduced (in vitro) (PubMed:23523133). From Homo sapiens (Human).
   2139..2756    +  CDS            KDM5A (fragment): KDM5A_HUMAN - Also known as JARID1A, RBBP2, RBP2 From Homo sapiens (Human).
   2907..3421    +  LTR            3' LTR: 3' long terminal repeat from murine embryonic stem cell virus
   3583..3599    -  protein_bind   lac operator: The lac repressor binds to the lac operator to inhibit transcription in E. coli. This inhibition can be relieved by adding lactose or isopropyl-β-D-thiogalactopyranoside (IPTG). lac repressor encoded by lacI
   3607..3637    -  promoter       lac promoter: promoter for the E. coli lac operon
   3652..3673    -  protein_bind   CAP binding site: CAP binding activates transcription in the presence of cAMP. E. coli catabolite activator protein
   3686..3778    -  CDS            lacI (fragment): lac repressor; lacI; The lac repressor binds to the lac operator to inhibit transcription in E. coli. This inhibition can be relieved by adding lactose or isopropyl-β-D-thiogalactopyranoside (IPTG).
   3961..4549    -  rep_origin     ori: high-copy-number ColE1/pMB1/pBR322/pUC origin of replication
   4720..5580    -  CDS            AmpR: β-lactamase; bla; confers resistance to ampicillin, carbenicillin, and related antibiotics
   5581..5685    -  promoter       AmpR promoter: bla
   5780..5815    +  CDS            rop (fragment): Rop protein, which maintains plasmids at low copy number; rop
   5917..6016    +  misc_feature   bom (fragment): basis of mobility region from pBR322
   6022..6171    -  CDS            lacZα (fragment): LacZα fragment of β-galactosidase; lacZ fragment
   6171..6372    -  CDS            TcR (fragment): tetracycline efflux protein; tet; confers resistance to tetracycline
   6373..6471    +  CDS            env (fragment): murine leukemia virus gPr80 envelope polyprotein precursor; env; proteolytically cleaved into gp70SU and p15TM subunits
   6513..7029    +  LTR            5' LTR: 5' long terminal repeat from murine embryonic stem cell virus
   7093..7434    +  misc_feature   MESV Ψ: packaging signal of murine embryonic stem cell virus
   7501..7917    +  CDS            gag (truncated): truncated Moloney murine leukemia virus (MMLV) gag gene lacking the start codon
   7944..8663    +  CDS            EGFP: the original enhanced GFP (Yang et al., 1996) mammalian codon-optimized
