[The description below was written by a language model from this plasmid's Addgene catalogue record and pLannotate feature annotations shown in this document.]
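Description:
mscv_EGFP-IRES-NUP98-KDM5A-KS is a gammaretroviral (murine stem cell virus, MSCV) expression plasmid of about 8.7 kb, catalogued as a mammalian expression vector for overexpressing a bicistronic EGFP-IRES-NUP98-KDM5A-KS cassette. It is maintained in E. coli through a high-copy ColE1/pUC-type origin and selected with ampicillin via the β-lactamase gene and its own promoter. The remaining bacterial annotations (fragments of lacI, lacZα, rop, bom and the tetracycline resistance gene, plus a lac promoter/operator) are backbone remnants rather than functional modules.

The retroviral portion runs from the 5' LTR through the MESV Ψ packaging signal and a truncated, start-codon-less gag segment, which extends the packaging region, to the payload and then the 3' LTR. No separate internal promoter is annotated, so transcription in mammalian cells is presumably driven by the 5' LTR. This arrangement also allows the genomic RNA to be packaged into retroviral particles when gag-pol and envelope functions are supplied in trans, although the record itself states only overexpression as the purpose.

EGFP is the first open reading frame and serves as a fluorescent marker of expressing cells. An EMCV IRES then directs cap-independent translation of the second cistron, a fusion of a human NUP98 fragment joined to a human KDM5A fragment. This matches the architecture of the NUP98-KDM5A fusion oncoprotein associated with leukaemia.

The "KS" suffix is not annotated as a feature. Given the associated publication on a micropeptide "killswitch" for probing condensate microenvironments, it most likely denotes that short peptide appended to the fusion, probably in the unannotated stretch between KDM5A and the 3' LTR. The construct was assembled by Gibson cloning.
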