Addgene plasmid #238290: mscv_EGFP-IRES-NUP98-KDM5A-KS
Purpose: For overexpression of EGFP-IRES-NUP98-KDM5A-KS
Depositing lab: Denes Hnisz. Depositing organization: Max Planck Institute for Molecular Genetics. Publication: Probing condensate microenvironments with a micropeptide killswitch. Zhang Y, Stoppelkamp I, Fernandez-Pernas P, Allram M, Charman M, Magalhaes AP, Piedavent-Salomon M, Sommer G, Sung YC, Meyer K, Grams N, Halko E, Dongre S, Meierhofer D, Malszycki M, Ilik IA, Aktas T, Kraushar ML, Vastenhouw N, Weitzman MD, Grebien F, Niskanen H, Hnisz D. Nature. 2025 Jun 4. doi: 10.1038/s41586-025-09141-5. PubMed 40468084.
Backbone
  Vector backbone: mscv
  Vector type: Mammalian Expression
Growth in bacteria
  Bacterial resistance: Ampicillin, 100 μg/mL
  Growth temperature: 37°C
  Growth strain: DH5alpha
  Copy number: High Copy
Gene/Insert
  Gene/Insert name: EGFP-IRES-NUP98-KDM5A-KS
  Species: H. sapiens (human)
  Cloning method: Gibson Cloning
Terms and licenses: Academic/Nonprofit Terms; Industry Terms: Not Available to Industry
How to cite: mscv_EGFP-IRES-NUP98-KDM5A-KS was a gift from Denes Hnisz (Addgene plasmid # 238290 ; http://n2t.net/addgene:238290 ; RRID:Addgene_238290)
